Addgene plasmid #71879: pAC164-pmax-dCas9Master-VP64
Purpose: dCas9-3xGGGGS-VP64 in pmax expression vector
Depositing lab: Albert Cheng. Depositing organization: Jackson Laboratory. Publication: Casilio: a versatile CRISPR-Cas9-Pumilio hybrid for gene regulation and genomic labeling. Cheng AW, Jillette N, Lee P, Plaskon D, Fujiwara Y, Wang W, Taghbalout A, Wang H. Cell Res. 2016 Feb;26(2):254-7. doi: 10.1038/cr.2016.3. Epub 2016 Jan 15. PubMed 26768771.
Backbone
  Vector backbone: pAC90-pmax-DEST
  Vector type: Mammalian Expression
Growth in bacteria
  Bacterial resistance: Kanamycin, 50 μg/mL
  Growth temperature: 37°C
  Growth strain: DH5alpha
  Copy number: Unknown
Gene/Insert
  Gene/Insert name: dCas9-VP64
  Species: Synthetic
  Promoter: CAGGS + chim intron
  Tag / fusion protein: HA Tag (N terminal on insert); VP64 (C terminal on insert)
  Cloning method: Gateway Cloning
  Sequencing primers: 5′ gggcttgtcgagacagagaagat; 3′ ACCGAGGAGAGGGTTAGGGAT
Terms and licenses: Academic/Nonprofit Terms; Industry Terms: Not Available to Industry
Depositor comments: Please visit http://casil.io for more information, updates, and protocols.
How to cite: pAC164-pmax-dCas9Master-VP64 was a gift from Albert Cheng (Addgene plasmid # 71879)
