[The description below was written by a language model from this plasmid's Addgene catalogue record and pLannotate feature annotations shown in this document.]
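Description:
pAC164-pmax-dCas9Master-VP64 is a 7,475 bp mammalian expression plasmid that produces a nuclease-dead Streptococcus pyogenes Cas9 fused to the VP64 transcriptional activation domain. It was made by Gateway recombination into the pAC90-pmax-DEST destination backbone, and the attB1 and attB2 sites left by that reaction flank the coding region. In bacteria the plasmid replicates from a high-copy ColE1/pUC-type origin and is selected with kanamycin through the Tn5 aminoglycoside phosphotransferase gene (NeoR/KanR), which appears to be driven by a fragment of the bla promoter. No mammalian promoter is annotated upstream of this marker, so the record does not support using it for G418 selection in mammalian cells.

The catalogue entry gives the promoter as CAGGS plus a chimeric intron, whereas the automated annotation identifies a CMV enhancer and CMV immediate-early promoter followed by the β-globin/immunoglobulin chimeric intron. The two descriptions differ and the record does not resolve this. Either way, the arrangement is designed for strong constitutive expression, with the intron helping transcript processing. The open reading frame begins with an N-terminal HA epitope (annotated as a fragment of a 3xHA tag) and continues through the Cas9 coding sequence. The feature table labels this sequence simply as Cas9, but the catalogue fields describe it as catalytically inactive. A 3xGGGGS flexible linker then joins it to VP64, a tetramer of the minimal VP16 activation domain. A backbone V5 tag sequence lies beyond attB2, though the record does not say whether it is translated, and an SV40 polyadenylation signal terminates the transcript.

When paired with a guide RNA supplied separately, the fusion binds target DNA without cutting it and recruits transcriptional machinery to activate nearby genes. It was deposited alongside work on the Casilio CRISPR-Cas9/Pumilio system for gene regulation and genomic labelling.
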