Features (pLannotate 1.2.2; 14 found; start..end, strand, type, name):
    140..517     +  enhancer       CMV enhancer: human cytomegalovirus immediate early enhancer
    519..718     +  promoter       CMV promoter: human cytomegalovirus (CMV) immediate early promoter
    813..945     +  intron         chimeric intron: chimera between introns from human β-globin and immunoglobulin heavy chain genes
    960..984     +  protein_bind   attB1: mutant version of attB; recombination site for the Gateway® BP reaction BP Clonase™
   1065..1092    +  CDS            3xHA (fragment): three tandem HA epitope tags
   1125..5225    +  CDS            Cas9: Cas9 (Csn1) endonuclease from the Streptococcus pyogenes Type II CRISPR/Cas system generates RNA-guided double strand breaks in DNA
   5328..5477    +  CDS            VP64: tetrameric repeat of the minimal activation domain of herpes simplex virus VP16 (Beerli et al., 1998)
   5505..5529    -  protein_bind   attB2: mutant version of attB; recombination site for the Gateway® BP reaction BP Clonase™
   5582..5623    +  CDS            V5 tag: epitope tag from simian virus 5
   5678..5759    -  polyA_signal   SV40 poly(A) signal: SV40 polyadenylation signal
   5782..5850    -  CDS            large T antigen (fragment): large T antigen from SV40 (simian virus 40)
   5957..6544    -  rep_origin     ori: high-copy-number ColE1/pMB1/pBR322/pUC origin of replication
   6625..7419    -  CDS            NeoR/KanR: aminoglycoside phosphotransferase from Tn5; aph(3')-II (or nptII); confers resistance to neomycin, kanamycin, and G418 (Geneticin®)
   7420..7446    -  promoter       AmpR promoter (fragment): bla
>Addgene plasmid #71879 | pAC164-pmax-dCas9Master-VP64 | depositor full sequence | sequence record 131121 | pAC164-pmax-dCas9Master-VP64 sequence 7475 bps
TCAATATTGGCCATTAGCCATATTATTCATTGGTTATATAGCATAAATCAATATTGGCTATTGGCCATTG
CATACGTTGTATCTATATCATAATATGTACATTTATATTGGCTCATGTCCAATATGACCGCCATGTTGGC
ATTGATTATTGACTAGTTATTAATAGTAATCAATTACGGGGTCATTAGTTCATAGCCCATATATGGAGTT
CCGCGTTACATAACTTACGGTAAATGGCCCGCCTGGCTGACCGCCCAACGACCCCCGCCCATTGACGTCA
ATAATGACGTATGTTCCCATAGTAACGCCAATAGGGACTTTCCATTGACGTCAATGGGTGGAGTATTTAC
GGTAAACTGCCCACTTGGCAGTACATCAAGTGTATCATATGCCAAGTCCGCCCCCTATTGACGTCAATGA
CGGTAAATGGCCCGCCTGGCATTATGCCCAGTACATGACCTTACGGGACTTTCCTACTTGGCAGTACATC
TACGTATTAGTCATCGCTATTACCATGGTGATGCGGTTTTGGCAGTACACCAATGGGCGTGGATAGCGGT
TTGACTCACGGGGATTTCCAAGTCTCCACCCCATTGACGTCAATGGGAGTTTGTTTTGGCACCAAAATCA
ACGGGACTTTCCAAAATGTCGTAATAACCCCGCCCCGTTGACGCAAATGGGCGGTAGGCGTGTACGGTGG
GAGGTCTATATAAGCAGAGGTCGTTTAGTGAACCGTCAGATCACTAGTAGCTTTATTGCGGTAGTTTATC
ACAGTTAAATTGCTAACGCAGTCAGTGCTCGACTGATCACAGGTAAGTATCAAGGTTACAAGACAGGTTT
AAGGAGGCCAATAGAAACTGGGCTTGTCGAGACAGAGAAGATTCTTGCGTTTCTGATAGGCACCTATTGG
TCTTACTGACATCCACTTTGCCTTTCTCTCCACAGGGAAAAAACAATTGACAAGTTTGTACAAAAAAGCA
GGCTCCGAATTCACCGGTGCCGCCACCATGATCGATGGTGGCGGTGGTAGCGGGGGAGGCGGCTCCGGGG
GCGGAGGCAGTATGTACCCATACGATGTTCCAGATTACGCTTCGCCGAAGAAAAAGCGCAAGGTCGAAGC
GTCCGACAAGAAGTACAGCATCGGCCTGGCCATCGGCACCAACTCTGTGGGCTGGGCCGTGATCACCGAC
GAGTACAAGGTGCCCAGCAAGAAATTCAAGGTGCTGGGCAACACCGACCGGCACAGCATCAAGAAGAACC
TGATCGGAGCCCTGCTGTTCGACAGCGGCGAAACAGCCGAGGCCACCCGGCTGAAGAGAACCGCCAGAAG
AAGATACACCAGACGGAAGAACCGGATCTGCTATCTGCAAGAGATCTTCAGCAACGAGATGGCCAAGGTG
GACGACAGCTTCTTCCACAGACTGGAAGAGTCCTTCCTGGTGGAAGAGGATAAGAAGCACGAGCGGCACC
CCATCTTCGGCAACATCGTGGACGAGGTGGCCTACCACGAGAAGTACCCCACCATCTACCACCTGAGAAA
GAAACTGGTGGACAGCACCGACAAGGCCGACCTGCGGCTGATCTATCTGGCCCTGGCCCACATGATCAAG
TTCCGGGGCCACTTCCTGATCGAGGGCGACCTGAACCCCGACAACAGCGACGTGGACAAGCTGTTCATCC
AGCTGGTGCAGACCTACAACCAGCTGTTCGAGGAAAACCCCATCAACGCCAGCGGCGTGGACGCCAAGGC
CATCCTGTCTGCCAGACTGAGCAAGAGCAGACGGCTGGAAAATCTGATCGCCCAGCTGCCCGGCGAGAAG
AAGAATGGCCTGTTCGGCAACCTGATTGCCCTGAGCCTGGGCCTGACCCCCAACTTCAAGAGCAACTTCG
ACCTGGCCGAGGATGCCAAACTGCAGCTGAGCAAGGACACCTACGACGACGACCTGGACAACCTGCTGGC
CCAGATCGGCGACCAGTACGCCGACCTGTTTCTGGCCGCCAAGAACCTGTCCGACGCCATCCTGCTGAGC
GACATCCTGAGAGTGAACACCGAGATCACCAAGGCCCCCCTGAGCGCCTCTATGATCAAGAGATACGACG
AGCACCACCAGGACCTGACCCTGCTGAAAGCTCTCGTGCGGCAGCAGCTGCCTGAGAAGTACAAAGAGAT
TTTCTTCGACCAGAGCAAGAACGGCTACGCCGGCTACATTGACGGCGGAGCCAGCCAGGAAGAGTTCTAC
AAGTTCATCAAGCCCATCCTGGAAAAGATGGACGGCACCGAGGAACTGCTCGTGAAGCTGAACAGAGAGG
ACCTGCTGCGGAAGCAGCGGACCTTCGACAACGGCAGCATCCCCCACCAGATCCACCTGGGAGAGCTGCA
CGCCATTCTGCGGCGGCAGGAAGATTTTTACCCATTCCTGAAGGACAACCGGGAAAAGATCGAGAAGATC
CTGACCTTCCGCATCCCCTACTACGTGGGCCCTCTGGCCAGGGGAAACAGCAGATTCGCCTGGATGACCA
GAAAGAGCGAGGAAACCATCACCCCCTGGAACTTCGAGGAAGTGGTGGACAAGGGCGCTTCCGCCCAGAG
CTTCATCGAGCGGATGACCAACTTCGATAAGAACCTGCCCAACGAGAAGGTGCTGCCCAAGCACAGCCTG
CTGTACGAGTACTTCACCGTGTATAACGAGCTGACCAAAGTGAAATACGTGACCGAGGGAATGAGAAAGC
CCGCCTTCCTGAGCGGCGAGCAGAAAAAGGCCATCGTGGACCTGCTGTTCAAGACCAACCGGAAAGTGAC
CGTGAAGCAGCTGAAAGAGGACTACTTCAAGAAAATCGAGTGCTTCGACTCCGTGGAAATCTCCGGCGTG
GAAGATCGGTTCAACGCCTCCCTGGGCACATACCACGATCTGCTGAAAATTATCAAGGACAAGGACTTCC
TGGACAATGAGGAAAACGAGGACATTCTGGAAGATATCGTGCTGACCCTGACACTGTTTGAGGACAGAGA
GATGATCGAGGAACGGCTGAAAACCTATGCCCACCTGTTCGACGACAAAGTGATGAAGCAGCTGAAGCGG
CGGAGATACACCGGCTGGGGCAGGCTGAGCCGGAAGCTGATCAACGGCATCCGGGACAAGCAGTCCGGCA
AGACAATCCTGGATTTCCTGAAGTCCGACGGCTTCGCCAACAGAAACTTCATGCAGCTGATCCACGACGA
CAGCCTGACCTTTAAAGAGGACATCCAGAAAGCCCAGGTGTCCGGCCAGGGCGATAGCCTGCACGAGCAC
ATTGCCAATCTGGCCGGCAGCCCCGCCATTAAGAAGGGCATCCTGCAGACAGTGAAGGTGGTGGACGAGC
TCGTGAAAGTGATGGGCCGGCACAAGCCCGAGAACATCGTGATCGAAATGGCCAGAGAGAACCAGACCAC
CCAGAAGGGACAGAAGAACAGCCGCGAGAGAATGAAGCGGATCGAAGAGGGCATCAAAGAGCTGGGCAGC
CAGATCCTGAAAGAACACCCCGTGGAAAACACCCAGCTGCAGAACGAGAAGCTGTACCTGTACTACCTGC
AGAATGGGCGGGATATGTACGTGGACCAGGAACTGGACATCAACCGGCTGTCCGACTACGATGTGGACGC
CATCGTGCCTCAGAGCTTTCTGAAGGACGACTCCATCGACAACAAGGTGCTGACCAGAAGCGACAAGAAC
CGGGGCAAGAGCGACAACGTGCCCTCCGAAGAGGTCGTGAAGAAGATGAAGAACTACTGGCGGCAGCTGC
TGAACGCCAAGCTGATTACCCAGAGAAAGTTCGACAATCTGACCAAGGCCGAGAGAGGCGGCCTGAGCGA
ACTGGATAAGGCCGGCTTCATCAAGAGACAGCTGGTGGAAACCCGGCAGATCACAAAGCACGTGGCACAG
ATCCTGGACTCCCGGATGAACACTAAGTACGACGAGAATGACAAGCTGATCCGGGAAGTGAAAGTGATCA
CCCTGAAGTCCAAGCTGGTGTCCGATTTCCGGAAGGATTTCCAGTTTTACAAAGTGCGCGAGATCAACAA
CTACCACCACGCCCACGACGCCTACCTGAACGCCGTCGTGGGAACCGCCCTGATCAAAAAGTACCCTAAG
CTGGAAAGCGAGTTCGTGTACGGCGACTACAAGGTGTACGACGTGCGGAAGATGATCGCCAAGAGCGAGC
AGGAAATCGGCAAGGCTACCGCCAAGTACTTCTTCTACAGCAACATCATGAACTTTTTCAAGACCGAGAT
TACCCTGGCCAACGGCGAGATCCGGAAGCGGCCTCTGATCGAGACAAACGGCGAAACCGGGGAGATCGTG
TGGGATAAGGGCCGGGATTTTGCCACCGTGCGGAAAGTGCTGAGCATGCCCCAAGTGAATATCGTGAAAA
AGACCGAGGTGCAGACAGGCGGCTTCAGCAAAGAGTCTATCCTGCCCAAGAGGAACAGCGATAAGCTGAT
CGCCAGAAAGAAGGACTGGGACCCTAAGAAGTACGGCGGCTTCGACAGCCCCACCGTGGCCTATTCTGTG
CTGGTGGTGGCCAAAGTGGAAAAGGGCAAGTCCAAGAAACTGAAGAGTGTGAAAGAGCTGCTGGGGATCA
CCATCATGGAAAGAAGCAGCTTCGAGAAGAATCCCATCGACTTTCTGGAAGCCAAGGGCTACAAAGAAGT
GAAAAAGGACCTGATCATCAAGCTGCCTAAGTACTCCCTGTTCGAGCTGGAAAACGGCCGGAAGAGAATG
CTGGCCTCTGCCGGCGAACTGCAGAAGGGAAACGAACTGGCCCTGCCCTCCAAATATGTGAACTTCCTGT
ACCTGGCCAGCCACTATGAGAAGCTGAAGGGCTCCCCCGAGGATAATGAGCAGAAACAGCTGTTTGTGGA
ACAGCACAAGCACTACCTGGACGAGATCATCGAGCAGATCAGCGAGTTCTCCAAGAGAGTGATCCTGGCC
GACGCTAATCTGGACAAAGTGCTGTCCGCCTACAACAAGCACCGGGATAAGCCCATCAGAGAGCAGGCCG
AGAATATCATCCACCTGTTTACCCTGACCAATCTGGGAGCCCCTGCCGCCTTCAAGTACTTTGACACCAC
CATCGACCGGAAGAGGTACACCAGCACCAAAGAGGTGCTGGACGCCACCCTGATCCACCAGAGCATCACC
GGCCTGTACGAGACACGGATCGACCTGTCTCAGCTGGGAGGCGACAGCCCCAAGAAGAAGAGAAAGGTGG
AGGCCAGCGGAGGCGGCGGTAGCGGAGGAGGCGGGTCCGGCGGCGGCGGTAGTGGGCCGGCCGGATCCGG
GCGCGCCGACGCGCTGGACGATTTCGATCTCGACATGCTGGGTTCTGATGCCCTCGATGACTTTGACCTG
GATATGTTGGGAAGCGACGCATTGGATGACTTTGATCTGGACATGCTCGGCTCCGATGCTCTGGACGATT
TCGATCTCGATATGTTATATATCGATTGATTAATTAAGAATTCGACCCAGCTTTCTTGTACAAAGTGGTT
GATATCCAGCACAGTGGCGGCCGCTCGAGTCTAGAGGGCCCGCGGTTCGAAGGTAAGCCTATCCCTAACC
CTCTCCTCGGTCTCGATTCTACGCGTACCGGTTAGCAATTGTTTTTTCGATGAGTTTGGACAAACCACAA
CTAGAATGCAGTGAAAAAAATGCTTTATTTGTGAAATTTGTGATGCTATTGCTTTATTTGTAACCATTAT
AAGCTGCAATAAACAAGTTAACAACAACAATTGCATTCATTTTATGTTTCAGGTTCAGGGGGAGGTGTGG
GAGGTTTTTTAAAGCAAGTAAAACCTCTACAAATGTGGTACTTAAGAGGGGGAGACCAAAGGGCGAGACG
TTAAGGCCTCACGTGACATGTGAGCAAAAGGCCAGCAAAAGGCCAGGAACCGTAAAAAGGCCGCGTTGCT
GGCGTTTTTCCATAGGCTCCGCCCCCCTGACGAGCATCACAAAAATCGACGCTCAAGTCAGAGGTGGCGA
AACCCGACAGGACTATAAAGATACCAGGCGTTTCCCCCTGGAAGCTCCCTCGTGCGCTCTCCTGTTCCGA
CCCTGCCGCTTACCGGATACCTGTCCGCCTTTCTCCCTTCGGGAAGCGTGGCGCTTTCTCATAGCTCACG
CTGTAGGTATCTCAGTTCGGTGTAGGTCGTTCGCTCCAAGCTGGGCTGTGTGCACGAACCCCCCGTTCAG
CCCGACCGCTGCGCCTTATCCGGTAACTATCGTCTTGAGTCCAACCCGGTAAGACACGACTTATCGCCAC
TGGCAGCAGCCACTGGTAACAGGATTAGCAGAGCGAGGTATGTAGGCGGTGCTACAGAGTTCTTGAAGTG
GTGGCCTAACTACGGCTACACTAGAAGGACAGTATTTGGTATCTGCGCTCTGCTGAAGCCAGTTACCTTC
GGAAAAAGAGTTGGTAGCTCTTGATCCGGCAAACAAACCACGCTGGTAGCGGTGGTTTTTTTGTTTGCAA
GCAGCAGATTACGCGCAGAAAAAAAGGATCTCAAGAAGATCCTTTGATCTTTTCTACGGGGTCTGACGCT
CAGTGGAACGAAAACTCACGTTAAGGGATTTTGGTCATGCCGTCTCAGAAGAACTCGTCAAGAAGGCGAT
AGAAGGCGATGCGCTGCGAATCGGGAGCGGCGATACCGTAAAGCACGAGGAAGCGGTCAGCCCATTCGCC
GCCAAGCTCTTCAGCAATATCACGGGTAGCCAACGCTATGTCCTGATAGCGGTCCGCCACACCCAGCCGG
CCACAGTCGATGAATCCAGAAAAGCGGCCATTTTCCACCATGATATTCGGCAAGCAGGCATCGCCATGGG
TCACGACGAGATCCTCGCCGTCGGGCATGCTCGCCTTGAGCCTGGCGAACAGTTCGGCTGGCGCGAGCCC
CTGATGCTCTTCGTCCAGATCATCCTGATCGACAAGACCGGCTTCCATCCGAGTACGTGCTCGCTCGATG
CGATGTTTCGCTTGGTGGTCGAATGGGCAGGTAGCCGGATCAAGCGTATGCAGCCGCCGCATTGCATCAG
CCATGATGGATACTTTCTCGGCAGGAGCAAGGTGAGATGACAGGAGATCCTGCCCCGGCACTTCGCCCAA
TAGCAGCCAGTCCCTTCCCGCTTCAGTGACAACGTCGAGCACAGCTGCGCAAGGAACGCCCGTCGTGGCC
AGCCACGATAGCCGCGCTGCCTCGTCTTGCAGTTCATTCAGGGCACCGGACAGGTCGGTCTTGACAAAAA
GAACCGGGCGCCCCTGCGCTGACAGCCGGAACACGGCGGCATCAGAGCAGCCGATTGTCTGTTGTGCCCA
GTCATAGCCGAATAGCCTCTCCACCCAAGCGGCCGGAGAACCTGCGTGCAATCCATCTTGTTCAATCATA
ATATTATTGAAGCATTTATCAGGGTTCGTCTCGTCCCGGTCTCCTCCCATGCATG
