>Addgene plasmid #71879 | pAC164-pmax-dCas9Master-VP64 | addgene partial sequence | sequence record 136877 | chim-int-F 5'-TCTTACTGACATCCACTTTGCC-3'
GACAAGTTTGTACAAAAAAGCAGGCTCCGAATTCACCGGTGCCGCCACCATGATCGATGGTGGCGGTGGT
AGCGGGGGAGGCGGCTCCGGGGGCGGAGGCAGTATGTACCCATACGATGTTCCAGATTACGCTTCGCCGA
AGAAAAAGCGCAAGGTCGAAGCGTCCGACAAGAAGTACAGCATCGGCCTGGCCATCGGCACCAACTCTGT
GGGCTGGGCCGTGATCACCGACGAGTACAAGGTGCCCAGCAAGAAATTCAAGGTGCTGGGCAACACCGAC
CGGCACAGCATCAAGAAGAACCTGATCGGAGCCCTGCTGTTCGACAGCGGCGAAACAGCCGAGGCCACCC
GGCTGAAGAGAACCGCCAGAAGAAGATACACCAGACGGAAGAACCGGATCTGCTATCTGCAAGAGATCTT
CAGCAACGAGATGGCCAAGGTGGACGACAGCTTCTTCCACAGACTGGAAGAGTCCTTCCTGGTGGAAGAG
GATAAGAAGCACGAGCGGCACCCCATCTTCGGCAACATCGTGGACGAGGTGGCCTACCACGAGAAGTACC
CCACCATCTACCACCTGAGAAAGAAACTGGTGGACAGCACCGACAAGGCCGACCTGCGGCTGATCTATCT
GGCCCTGGCCCACATGATCAAGTTCCGGGGCCACTTCCTGATCGAGGGCGACCTGAACCCCGACAACAGC
GACGTGGACAAGCTGTTCATCCAGCTGGTGCAGACCTACAACCAGCTGTTCGAGGAAAACCCCATCAACG
CCAGCGGCGTGGACGCCAAGGCCATCCTGTCTGCCAGACTGAGCAAGAGCAGACGGCTGGAAAATCTGAT
CGCCCA
