>Addgene plasmid #71879 | pAC164-pmax-dCas9Master-VP64 | addgene partial sequence | sequence record 136951 | EBV-rev 5'-GTGGTTTGTCCAAACTCATC-3'
CGTAGAATCGAGACCGAGGAGAGGGTTAGGGATAGGCTTACCTTCGAACCGCGGGCCCTCTAGACTCGAG
CGGCCGCCACTGTGCTGGATATCAACCACTTTGTACAAGAAAGCTGGGTCGAATTCTTAATTAATCAATC
GATATATAACATATCGAGATCGAAATCGTCCAGAGCATCGGAGCCGAGCATGTCCAGATCAAAGTCATCC
AATGCGTCGCTTCCCAACATATCCAGGTCAAAGTCATCGAGGGCATCAGAACCCAGCATGTCGAGATCGA
AATCGTCCAGCGCGTCGGCGCGCCCGGATCCGGCCGGCCCACTACCGCCGCCGCCGGACCCGCCTCCTCC
GCTACCGCCGCCTCCGCTGGCCTCCACCTTTCTCTTCTTCTTGGGGCTGTCGCCTCCCAGCTGAGACAGG
TCGATCCGTGTCTCGTACAGGCCGGTGATGCTCTGGTGGATCAGGGTGGCGTCCAGCACCTCTTTGGTGC
TGGTGTACCTCTTCCGGTCGATGGTGGTGTCAAAGTACTTGAAGGCGGCAGGGGCTCCCAGATTGGTCAG
GGTAAACAGGTGGATGATATTCTCGGCCTGCTCTCTGATGGGCTTATCCCGGTGCTTGTTGTAGGCGGAC
AGCACTTTGTCCAGATTAGCGTCGGCCAGGATCACTCTCTTGGAGAACTCGCTGATCTGCTCGATGATCT
CGTCCAGGTAGTGCTTGTGCTGTTCCACAAACAGCTGTTTCTGCTCATTATCCTCGGGGGAGCCCTTCAG
CTTCTCATAGTGGCTGGCCAGGTACAGGAAGTTCACATATTTGGAGGGCAGGGCCAGTTCGTTTCCCTTC
TGCAGTTCGCCGGCAGAG
